>Addgene plasmid #234567 | NLuc-His10 | addgene full sequence | sequence record 466796 | Addgene NGS Result
TGGCGAATGGG
[124 nt withheld, positions 12-135]
C
[91 nt withheld, positions 137-227]
A
[49 nt withheld, positions 229-277]
CCTTTGACGTTGGAGTCCACGTTCTTT
[37 nt withheld, positions 305-341]
ACCCTATCTCGGTCTATTCTTTTGATTTATAAGGGATTTTGCCGATTTCGGCCTATTGGTTAAAAAATGA
GCTGATTTAACAAAAATTTAACGCGAATTTTAACAAAATATTAACGTTTACAATTTCAGGTGGCACTTTT
CGGGGAAATGTGCGCGGAACCCCTATTTGTTTATTTTTCTAAATACATTCAAATATGTATCCGCTCATGA
GACAATAACCCTGATAAATGCTTCAATAATATTGAAAAAGGAAGAGTATGAGTATTCAACATTTCCGTGT
CGCCCTTATTCCCTTTTTTGCGGCATTTTGCCTTCCTGTTTTTGCTCACCCAGAAACGCTGGTGAAAGTA
AAAGATGCTGAAGATCAGTTGGGTGCACGAGTGGGTTACATCGAACTGGATCTCAACAGCGGTAAGATCC
TTGAGAGTTTTCGCCCCGAAGAACGTTTTCCAATGATGAGCACTTTTAAAGTTCTGCTATGTGGCGCGGT
ATTATCCCGTATTGACGCCGGGCAAGAGCAACTCGGTCGCCGCATACACTATTCTCAGAATGACTTGGTT
GAGTACTCACCAGTCACAGAAAAGCATCTTACGGATGGCATGACAGTAAGAGAATTATGCAGTGCTGCCA
TAACCATGAGTGATAACACTGCGGCCAACTTACTTCTGACAACGATCGGAGGACCGAAGGAGCTAACCGC
TTTTTTGCACAACATGGGGGATCATGTAACTCGCCTTGATCGTTGGGAACCGGAGCTGAATGAAGCCATA
CCAAACGACGAGCGTGACACCACGATGCCTGCAGCAATGGCAACAACGTTGCGCAAACTATTAACTGGCG
AACTACTTACTCTAGCTTCCCGGCAACAATTAATAGACTGGATGGAGGCGGATAAAGTTGCAGGACCACT
TCTGCGCTCGGCCCTTCCGGCTGGCTGGTTTATTGCTGATAAATCTGGAGCCGGTGAGCGTGGGTCTCGC
GGTATCATTGCAGCACTGGGGCCAGATGGTAAGCCCTCCCGTATCGTAGTTATCTACACGACGGGGAGTC
AGGCAACTATGGATGAACGAAATAGACAGATCGCTGAGATAGGTGCCTCACTGATTAAGCATTGGTAACT
GTCAGACCAAGTTTACTCATATATACTTTAGATTGATTTAAAACTTCATTTTTAATTTAAAAGGATCTAG
GTGAAGATCCTTTTTGATAATCTCATGACCAAAATCCCTTAACGTGAGTTTTCGTTCCACTGAGCGTCAG
ACCCCGTAGAAAAGATCAAAGGATCTTCTTGAGATCCTTTTTTTCTGCGCGTAATCTGCTGCTTGCAAAC
AAAAAAACCACCGCTACCAGCGGTGGTTTGTTTGCCGGATCAAGAGCTACCAACTCTTTTTCCGAAGGTA
ACTGGCTTCAGCAGAGCGCAGATACCAAATACTGTCCTTCTAGTGTAGCCGTAGTTAGGCCACCACTTCA
AGAACTCTGTAGCACCGCCTACATACCTCGCTCTGCTAATCCTGTTACCAGTGGCTGCTGCCAGTGGCGA
TAAGTCGTGTCTTACCGGGTTGGACTCAAGACGATAGTTACCGGATAAGGCGCAGCGGTCGGGCTGAACG
GGGGGTTCGTGCACACAGCCCAGCTTGGAGCGAACGACCTACACCGAACTGAGATACCTACAGCGTGAGC
TATGAGAAAGCGCCACGCTTCCCGAAGGGAGAAAGGCGGACAGGTATCCGGTAAGCGGCAGGGTCGGAAC
AGGAGAGCGCACGAGGGAGCTTCCAGGGGGAAACGCCTGGTATCTTTATAGTCCTGTCGGGTTTCGCCAC
CTCTGACTTGAGCGTCGATTTTTGTGATGCTCGTCAGGGGGGCGGAGCCTATGGAAAAACGCCAGCAACG
CGGCCTTTTTACGGTTCCTGGCCTTTTGCTGGCCTTTTGCTCACATGTTCTTTCCTGCGTTATCCCCTGA
TTCTGTGGATAACCGTATTACCGCCTTTGAGTGAGCTGATACCGCTCGCCGCAGCCGAACGACCGAGCGC
AGCGAGTCAGTGAGCGAGGAAGCGGAAGAGCGCCTGATGCGGTATTTTCTCCTTACGCATCTGTGCGGTA
TTTCACACCGCATATATGGTGCACTCTCAGTACAATCTGCTCTGATGCCGCATAGTTAAGCCAGTATACA
CTCCGCTATCGCTACGTGACTGGGTCATGGCTGCGCCCCGACACCCGCCAACACCCGCTGACGCGCCCTG
ACGGGCTTGTCTGCTCCCGGCATCCGCTTACAGACAAGCTGTGACCGTCTCCGGGAGCTGCATGTGTCAG
AGGTTTTCACCGTCATCACCGAAACGCGCGAGGCAGCTGCGGTAAAGCTCATCAGCGTGGTCGTGAAGCG
ATTCACAGATGTCTGCCTGTTCATCCGCGTCCAGCTCGTTGAGTTTCTCCAGAAGCGTTAATGTCTGGCT
TCTGATAAAGCGGGCCATGTTAAGGGCGGTTTTTTCCTGTTTGGTCACTGATGCCTCCGTGTAAGGGGGA
TTTCTGTTCATGGGGGTAATGATACCGATGAAACGAGAGAGGATGCTCACGATACGGGTTACTGATGATG
AACATGCCCGGTTACTGGAACGTTGTGAGGGTAAACAACTGGCGGTATGGATGCGGCGGGACCAGAGAAA
AATCACTCAGGGTCAATGCCAGCGCTTCGTTAATACAGATGTAGGTGTTCCACAGGGTAGCCAGCAGCAT
CCTGCGATGCAGATCCGGAACATAATGGTGCAGGGCGCTGACTTCCGCGTTTCCAGACTTTACGAAACAC
GGAAACCGAAGACCATTCATGTTGTTGCTCAGGTCGCAGACGTTTTGCAGCAGCAGTCGCTTCACGTTCG
CTCGCGTATCGGTGATTCATTCTGCTAACCAGTAAGGCAACCCCGCCAGCCTAGCCGGGTCCTCAACGAC
AGGAGCACGATCATGCGCACCCGTGGGGCCGCCATGCCGGCGATAATGGCCTGCTTCTCGCCGAAACGTT
TGGTGGCGGGACCAGTGACGAAGGCTTGAGCGAGGGCGTGCAAGATTCCGAATACCGCAAGCGACAGGCC
GATCATCGTCGCGCTCCAGCGAAAGCGGTCCTCGCCGAAAATGACCCAGAGCGCTGCCGGCACCTGTCCT
ACGAGTTGCATGATAAAGAAGACAGTCATAAGTGCGGCGACGATAGTCATGCCCCGCGCCCACCGGAAGG
AGCTGACTGGGTTGAAGGCTCTCAAGGGCATCGGTCGAGATCCCGGTGCCTAATGAGTGAGCTAACTTAC
ATTAATTGCGTTGCGCTCACTGCCCGCTTTCCAGTCGGGAAACCTGTCGTGCCAGCTGCATTAATGAATC
GGCCAACGCGCGGGGAGAGGCGGTTTGCGTATTGGGCGCCAGGGTGGTTTTTCTTTTCACCAGTGAGACG
GGCAACAGCTGATTGCCCTTCACCGCCTGGCCCTGAGAGAGTTGCAGCAAGCGGTCCACGCTGGTTTGCC
CCAGCAGGCGAAAATCCTGTTTGATGGTGGTTAACGGCGGGATATAACATGAGCTGTCTTCGGTATCGTC
GTATCCCACTACCGAGATATCCGCACCAACGCGCAGCCCGGACTCGGTAATGGCGCGCATTGCGCCCAGC
GCCATCTGATCGTTGGCAACCAGCATCGCAGTGGGAACGATGCCCTCATTCAGCATTTGCATGGTTTGTT
GAAAACCGGACATGGCACTCCAGTCGCCTTCCCGTTCCGCTATCGGCTGAATTTGATTGCGAGTGAGATA
TTTATGCCAGCCAGCCAGACGCAGACGCGCCGAGACAGAACTTAATGGGCCCGCTAACAGCGCGATTTGC
TGGTGACCCAATGCGACCAGATGCTCCACGCCCAGTCGCGTACCGTCTTCATGGGAGAAAATAATACTGT
TGATGGGTGTCTGGTCAGAGACATCAAGAAATAACGCCGGAACATTAGTGCAGGCAGCTTCCACAGCAAT
GGCATCCTGGTCATCCAGCGGATAGTTAATGATCAGCCCACTGACGCGTTGCGCGAGAAGATTGTGCACC
GCCGCTTTACAGGCTTCGACGCCGCTTCGTTCTACCATCGACACCACCACGCTGGCACCCAGTTGATCGG
CGCGAGATTTAATCGCCGCGACAATTTGCGACGGCGCGTGCAGGGCCAGACTGGAGGTGGCAACGCCAAT
CAGCAACGACTGTTTGCCCGCCAGTTGTTGTGCCACGCGGTTGGGAATGTAATTCAGCTCCGCCATCGCC
GCTTCCACTTTTTCCCGCGTTTTCGCAGAAACGTGGCTGGCCTGGTTCACCACGCGGGAAACGGTCTGAT
AAGAGACACCGGCATACTCTGCGACATCGTATAACGTTACTGGTTTCACATTCACCACCCTGAATTGACT
CTCTTCCGGGCGCTATCATGCCATACCGCGAAAGGTTTTGCGCCATTCGATGGTGTCCGGGATCTCGACG
CTCTCCCTTATGCGACTCCTGCATTAGGAAGCAGCCCAGTAGTAGGTTGAGGCCGTTGAGCACCGCCGCC
GCAAGGAATGGTGCATGCAAGGAGATGGCGCCCAACAGTCCCCCGGCCACGGGGCCTGCCACCATACCCA
CGCCGAAACAAGCGCTCATGAGCCCGAAGTGGCGAGCCCGATCTTCCCCATCGGTGATGTCGGCGATATA
GGCGCCAGCAACCGCACCTGTGGCGCCGGTGATGCCGGCCACGATGCGTCCGGCGTAGAGGATCGAGATC
TCGATCCCGCGAAATTAATACGACTCACTATAGGGGAATTGTGAGCGGATAACAATTCCCCTCTAGAAAT
AATTTTGTTTAACTTTAAGAAGGAGATATACATATGGCTAGCATGACTGGTGGACAGCAAATGGGTCGCG
GATCCATGGTTTTTACACTAGAAGATTTCGTAGGAGACTGGCGTCAGACCGCAGGCTATAACCTGGACCA
AGTGTTAGAGCAGGGTGGTGTGTCTAGCTTGTTTCAAAACCTGGGCGTGAGCGTTACCCCGATTCAGCGT
ATTGTTCTGAGCGGTGAAAACGGCCTGAAAATCGACATCCATGTTATTATCCCGTATGAGGGCTTGTCCG
GTGATCAAATGGGTCAGATTGAAAAGATCTTCAAAGTTGTTTATCCGGTTGATGATCATCATTTCAAGGT
GATCTTGCATTACGGCACCCTCGTCATCGACGGCGTAACTCCAAACATGATTGACTACTTCGGCCGTCCG
TACGAGGGTATTGCTGTGTTTGATGGCAAGAAAATCACCGTCACGGGCACCCTGTGGAATGGTAATAAAA
TCATCGACGAACGCCTGATTAACCCGGATGGTAGCTTGCTGTTTCGTGTTACGATTAATGGCGTGACCGG
TTGGCGCCTTTGCGAGCGCATCCTGGCGCTGGTTCCGCGTGGTTCGGCCGCGGGTCATCACCACCACCAC
CACCATCACCACCACTGATAACTCGAGCACCACCACCACCACCACTGAGATCCGGCTGCTAACAAAGCCC
GAAAGGAAGCTGAGTTGGCTGCTGCCACCGCTGAGCAATAACTAGCATAACCCCTTGGGGCCTCTAAACG
GGTCTTGAGGGGTTTTTTGCTGAAAGGAGGAACTATATCCGGAT
Features (pLannotate 1.2.2; 21 found; start..end, strand, type, name):
     12..467     +  rep_origin     f1 ori (sequence partly withheld): f1 bacteriophage origin of replication; arrow indicates direction of (+) strand synthesis
    494..598     +  promoter       AmpR promoter: bla
    599..1459    +  CDS            AmpR: β-lactamase; bla; confers resistance to ampicillin, carbenicillin, and related antibiotics
   1630..2218    +  rep_origin     ori: high-copy-number ColE1/pMB1/pBR322/pUC origin of replication
   2404..2546    -  misc_feature   bom: basis of mobility region from pBR322
   2648..2839    -  CDS            rop: Rop protein, which maintains plasmids at low copy number; rop
   2856..3236    +  CDS            YPB1_ECOLX: Protein predicted: Swiss-Prot protein existence level 4. From Escherichia coli.
   3308..3599    -  CDS            TcR (fragment): tetracycline efflux protein; tet; confers resistance to tetracycline
   3614..3635    -  protein_bind   CAP binding site: CAP binding activates transcription in the presence of cAMP. E. coli catabolite activator protein
   3648..4730    -  CDS            lacI: lac repressor; lacI; The lac repressor binds to the lac operator to inhibit transcription in E. coli. This inhibition can be relieved by adding lactose or isopropyl-β-D-thiogalactopyranoside (IPTG).
   4731..4808    -  promoter       lacI promoter: lacI
   4816..5095    -  CDS            TcR (fragment): tetracycline efflux protein; tet; confers resistance to tetracycline
   5117..5135    +  promoter       T7 promoter: promoter for bacteriophage T7 RNA polymerase
   5136..5160    +  protein_bind   lac operator: The lac repressor binds to the lac operator to inhibit transcription in E. coli. This inhibition can be relieved by adding lactose or isopropyl-β-D-thiogalactopyranoside (IPTG). lac repressor encoded by lacI
   5175..5197    +  RBS            RBS: efficient ribosome binding site from bacteriophage T7 gene 10 (Olins and Rangwala, 1989)
   5205..5237    +  CDS            T7 tag (gene 10 leader): leader peptide from bacteriophage T7 gene 10 promotes efficient translation in E. coli
   5238..5759    +  CDS            LUCI_OPLGR (fragment): Experimental evidence at protein level: Swiss-Prot protein existence level 1. Catalytic subunit of oplophorus-luciferin 2-monooxygenase. Oxidoreductase that converts coelenterazine (the oplophorus luciferin) to coelenteramide under emission of blue light with a maximum at 454 nm. Is also active with bisdeoxycoelenterazine. From Oplophorus gracilirostris (Luminous shrimp).
   5790..5816    +  CDS            9xHis: 9xHis affinity tag
   5829..5846    +  CDS            9xHis (fragment): 9xHis affinity tag
   5856..5905    +  CDS            SET1 (fragment): solubility-enhancement tag derived from T7 phage gene 10B
   5913..5960    +  terminator     T7 terminator: transcription terminator for bacteriophage T7 RNA polymerase
