[The description below was written by a language model from this plasmid's Addgene catalogue record and pLannotate feature annotations shown in this document.]
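Description:
NLuc-His10 is a bacterial expression plasmid built on the pET21a(+) backbone for producing recombinant NanoLuc luciferase in E. coli and purifying it on Ni-NTA resin. The 5,985 bp plasmid carries a ColE1/pBR322-type origin together with the bom region and the rop gene, which keeps copy number low, as the catalogue entry notes. Selection is by ampicillin through the β-lactamase gene, and an f1 origin is also present. Short tetracycline-resistance fragments flanking the lacI region are annotated; these appear to be pBR322-derived backbone remnants rather than a functional marker.

The payload is a synthetic, bacterially codon-optimized NLuc coding sequence (588 bp insert), which the annotation matches to the catalytic subunit of the Oplophorus gracilirostris luciferase from which NanoLuc was engineered. It was cloned between BamHI and XhoI. Transcription is driven by a T7 promoter followed by a lac operator, and the plasmid-borne lacI supplies repressor. Expression therefore requires a host that provides T7 RNA polymerase and is induced with IPTG. A T7 gene 10 ribosome binding site and the N-terminal T7 gene 10 leader peptide promote efficient translation, and a T7 terminator closes the unit. At the C terminus the record lists a thrombin cleavage site followed by a 10xHis tag, which allows metal-affinity capture and optional tag removal. The feature table does not annotate the thrombin site. It shows a 9xHis match and, further downstream, a second shorter His fragment that probably corresponds to the native pET21a His tag, though the record does not say whether that fragment is translated. The associated work used the purified enzyme in a luciferase-based assay platform for studying ligand-dependent protein structural dynamics.
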