Addgene plasmid #234567: NLuc-His10
Purpose: Bacterially expressed NLuc for Ni-NTA purification
Depositing lab: James Inglese. Depositing organization: National Center for Advancing Translational Sciences (NCATS). Publication: A general assay platform to study protein pharmacology using ligand-dependent structural dynamics. Ciulla DA, Dranchak PK, Aitha M, van Neer RHP, Shah D, Tharakan R, Wilson KM, Wang Y, Braisted JC, Inglese J. Nat Commun. 2025 May 10;16(1):4342. doi: 10.1038/s41467-025-59658-6. PubMed 40346061.
Backbone
  Vector backbone: pET21a (+)
  Backbone manufacturer: Novagen
  Backbone size w/o insert (bp): 5409
  Total vector size (bp): 5985
  Vector type: Bacterial Expression
Growth in bacteria
  Bacterial resistance: Ampicillin, 100 μg/mL
  Growth temperature: 37°C
  Growth strain: DH5alpha
  Copy number: Low Copy
Gene/Insert
  Gene/Insert name: Nano luciferase (alt name: NLuc)
  Species: Synthetic
  Insert size (bp): 588
  Mutation: Codon optimized for bacterial expression
  GenBank ID: AFI79295
  Promoter: T7
  Tag / fusion protein: T7 gene 10 leader peptide (N terminal on insert); Thrombin site-10xHis (C terminal on insert)
  Cloning method: Restriction Enzyme; 5′ cloning site BamH1 (unknown if destroyed); 3′ cloning site Xho1 (unknown if destroyed)
  Sequencing primers: 5′ T7 promoter primer #69348-3; 3′ T7 terminator primer #69337-3
Resource information
  A portion of this plasmid was derived from a plasmid made by: synthesis by Genscript
Terms and licenses: Academic/Nonprofit Terms; Industry Terms: Not Available to Industry
How to cite: NLuc-His10 was a gift from James Inglese (Addgene plasmid # 234567 ; http://n2t.net/addgene:234567 ; RRID:Addgene_234567)
